>Addgene plasmid #126397 | pGWB14-LYX179 | addgene full sequence | sequence record 247597 | Addgene NGS Result
TCGGTCTTGCCTTGCTCGTCGGTGATGTACTTCACCAGCTCCGCGAAGTCGCTCTTCTTGATGGAGCGCA
TGGGGACGTGCTTGGCAATCACGCGCACCCCCCGGCCGTTTTAGCGGCTAAAAAAGTCATGGCTCTGCCC
TCGGGCGGACCACGCCCATCATGACCTTGCCAAGCTCGTCCTGCTTCTCTTCGATCTTCGCCAGCAGGGC
GAGGATCGTGGCATCACCGAACCGCGCCGTGCGCGGGTCGTCGGTGAGCCAGAGTTTCAGCAGGCCGCCC
AGGCGGCCCAGGTCGCCATTGATGCGGGCCAGCTCGCGGACGTGCTCATAGTCCACGACGCCCGTGATTT
TGTAGCCCTGGCCGACGGCCAGCAGGTAGGCCGACAGGCTCATGCCGGCCGCCGCCGCCTTTTCCTCAAT
CGCTCTTCGTTCGTCTGGAAGGCAGTACACCTTGATAGGTGGGCTGCCCTTCCTGGTTGGCTTGGTTTCA
TCAGCCATCCGCTTGCCCTCATCTGTTACGCCGGCGGTAGCCGGCCAGCCTCGCAGAGCAGGATTCCCGT
TGAGCACCGCCAGGTGCGAATAAGGGACAGTGAAGAAGGAACACCCGCTCGCGGGTGGGCCTACTTCACC
TATCCTGCCCGGCTGACGCCGTTGGATACACCAAGGAAAGTCTACACGAACCCTTTGGCAAAATCCTGTA
TATCGTGCGAAAAAGGATGGATATACCGAAAAAATCGCTATAATGACCCCGAAGCAGGGTTATGCAGCGG
AAAAGCGCCACGCTTCCCGAAGGGAGAAAGGCGGACAGGTATCCGGTAAGCGGCAGGGTCGGAACAGGAG
AGCGCACGAGGGAGCTTCCAGGGGGAAACGCCTGGTATCTTTATAGTCCTGTCGGGTTTCGCCACCTCTG
ACTTGAGCGTCGATTTTTGTGATGCTCGTCAGGGGGGCGGAGCCTATGGAAAAACGCCAGCAACGCGGCC
TTTTTACGGTTCCTGGCCTTTTGCTGGCCTTTTGCTCACATGTTCTTTCCTGCGTTATCCCCTGATTCTG
TGGATAACCGTATTACCGCCTTTGAGTGAGCTGATACCGCTCGCCGCAGCCGAACGACCGAGCGCAGCGA
GTCAGTGAGCGAGGAAGCGGAAGAGCGCCAGAAGGCCGCCAGAGAGGCCGAGCGCGGCCGTGAGGCTTGG
ACGCTAGGGCAGGGCATGAAAAAGCCCGTAGCGGGCTGCTACGGGCGTCTGACGCGGTGGAAAGGGGGAG
GGGATGTTGTCTACATGGCTCTGCTGTAGTGAGTGGGTTGCGCTCCGGCAGCGGTCCTGATCAATCGTCA
CCCTTTCTCGGTCCTTCAACGTTCCTGACAACGAGCCTCCTTTTCGCCAATCCATCGACAATCACCGCGA
GTCCCTGCTCGAACGCTGCGTCCGGACCGGCTTCGTCGAAGGCGTCTATCGCGGCCCGCAACAGCGGCGA
GAGCGGAGCCTGTTCAACGGTGCCGCCGCGCTCGCCGGCATCGCTGTCGCCGGCCTGCTCCTCAAGCACG
GCCCCAACAGTGAAGTAGCTGATTGTCATCAGCGCATTGACGGCGTCCCCGGCCGAAAAACCCGCCTCGC
AGAGGAAGCGAAGCTGCGCGTCGGCCGTTTCCATCTGCGGTGCGCCCGGTCGCGTGCCGGCATGGATGCG
CGCGCCATCGCGGTAGGCGAGCAGCGCCTGCCTGAAGCTGCGGGCATTCCCGATCAGAAATGAGCGCCAG
TCGTCGTCGGCTCTCGGCACCGAATGCGTATGATTCTCCGCCAGCATGGCTTCGGCCAGTGCGTCGAGCA
GCGCCCGCTTGTTCCTGAAGTGCCAGTAAAGCGCCGGCTGCTGAACCCCCAACCGTTCCGCCAGTTTGCG
TGTCGTCAGACCGTCTACGCCGACCTCGTTCAACAGGTCCAGGGCGGCACGGATCACTGTATTCGGCTGC
AACTTTGTCATGCTTGACACTTTATCACTGATAAACATAATATGTCCACCAACTTATCAGTGATAAAGAA
TCCGCGCGTTCAATCGGACCAGCGGAGGCTGGTCCGGAGGCCAGACGTGAAACCCAACATACCCCTGATC
GTAATTCTGAGCACTGTCGCGCTCGACGCTGTCGGCATCGGCCTGATTATGCCGGTGCTGCCGGGCCTCC
TGCGCGATCTGGTTCACTCGAACGACGTCACCGCCCACTATGGCATTCTGCTGGCGCTGTATGCGTTGGT
GCAATTTGCCTGCGCACCTGTGCTGGGCGCGCTGTCGGATCGTTTCGGGCGGCGGCCAATCTTGCTCGTC
TCGCTGGCCGGCGCCAGATCTGGGGAACCCTGTGGTTGGCATGCACATACAAATGGACGAACGGATAAAC
CTTTTCACGCCCTTTTAAATATCCGATTATTCTAATAAACGCTCTTTTCTCTTAGGTTTACCCGCCAATA
TATCCTGTCAAACACTGATAGTTTAAACGTTGCGATTAAGAATTCGAGCTCGGTACCCCCCTACTCCAAA
AATGTCAAAGATACAGTCTCAGAAGACCAAAGGGCTATTGAGACTTTTCAACAAAGGGTAATTTCGGGAA
ACCTCCTCGGATTCCATTGCCCAGCTATCTGTCACTTCATCGAAAGGACAGTAGAAAAGGAAGGTGGCTC
CTACAAATGCCATCATTGCGATAAAGGAAAGGCTATCATTCAAGATGCCTCTGCCGACAGTGGTCCCAAA
GATGGACCCCCACCCACGAGGAGCATCGTGGAAAAAGAAGACGTTCCAACCACGTCTTCAAAGCAAGTGG
ATTGATGTGACATCTCCACTGACGTAAGGGATGACGCACAATCCCACTATCCTTCGCAAGACCCTTCCTC
TATATAAGGAAGTTCATTTCATTTGGAGAGAACACGGGGGACAAGTTTGTACAAAAAAGCAGGCTCCACC
ACTAGTATGGACTTCGAAAATCATCAAGAAGAAGAAGAAACTGAACTACCACCGAGACACGACGACTCAC
TCGATAACTCGAACAAAACTCACCCAACAAAAATGCCGAGTCCTACACCAATGGAACTCGAACCCTTAGC
GGTGGTTCACACGTGGCATAATAATAGACCAAAGTACAAAGAGTGTCTGAAGAACCACGCCGTAACTATC
GGCGGCCACGCCGTAGACGGCTGTGGTGAGTTTATGCCTGCCGGTGAAGATGGCTCACTTGATTCCCTTA
AATGTGCTGCCTGTAACTGCCACCGCAATTTCCACCGTAAAATTACTCAACCACCACCCAACGCCATTGA
ATCGCTGCCGTTTGTTAATTACCATTCGCCGTACTACAGAAGCTTACCGCCACCTTGTGGTTATCCACAG
TACCACGTGGCGCCACAACAAAGACCGTTAGCTTTGCCGTCGACTTCTGGAGGTGGTGTCTACCGTGAAG
ATCAGGAGGACATGTCCAACCTCAATAATAGCGGAGGCAGTGGTTCAAAGAAGCGATTTCGGACAAAATT
TAGCCAAGAACAGAAGGAGAAAATGCAAGAATTAGCAGATAAATTGGGGTGGCGGATTCAAAGGGAAGAT
GAGGAGTTGGTGCAGCAATTGTGCAACGAAACTGGGGTGAGAAGGCAAGTGTTTAAAGTTTGGATGCATA
ACAACAAGAACACTCTTGGTAAGAAACCCCCCGGGGACCCAGCTTTCTTGTACAAAGTGGTTGATAACAG
CGGGTTAATTAACATCTTTTACCCATACGATGTTCCTGACTATGCGGGCTATCCCTATGACGTCCCGGAC
TATGCAGGATCCTATCCATATGACGTTCCAGATTACGCTGCTCAGTGCAGCGCTTAGAGCTCGAATTTCC
CCGATCGTTCAAACATTTGGCAATAAAGTTTCTTAAGATTGAATCCTGTTGCCGGTCTTGCGATGATTAT
CATATAATTTCTGTTGAATTACGTTAAGCATGTAATAATTAACATGTAATGCATGACGTTATTTATGAGA
TGGGTTTTTATGATTAGAGTCCCGCAATTATACATTTAATACGCGATAGAAAACAAAATATAGCGCGCAA
ACTAGGATAAATTATCGCGCGCGGTGTCATCTATGTTACTAGATCGGGAATTAGCTTCATCAACGCAAGA
CATGCGCACGACCGTCTGACAGGAGAGGAATTTCCGACGAGCACAGAAAGGACTTGCTCTTGGACGTAGG
CCTATTTCTCAGGCACATGTATCAAGTGTTCGGACGTGGGTTTTCGATGGTGTATCAGCCGCCGCCAACT
GGGAGATGAGGAGGCTTTCTTGGGGGGCAGTCAGCAGTTCATTTCACAAGACAGAGGAACTTGTAAGGAG
ATGCACTGATTTATCTTGGCGCAAACCAGCAGGACGAATTAGTGGGAATAGCCCGCGAATATCTAAGTTA
TGCCTGTCGGCATGAGCAGAAACTTCCAATTCGAAACAGTTTGGAGAGGTTGTTTTTGGGCATACCTTTT
GTTAGTCAGCCTCTCGATTGCTCATCGTCATTACACAGTACCGAAGTTTGATCGATCTAGTAACATAGAT
GACACCGCGCGCGATAATTTATCCTAGTTTGCGCGCTATATTTTGTTTTCTATCGCGTATTAAATGTATA
ATTGCGGGACTCTAATCATAAAAACCCATCTCATAAATAACGTCATGCATTACATGTTAATTATTACATG
CTTAACGTAATTCAACAGAAATTATATGATAATCATCGCAAGACCGGCAACAGGATTCAATCTTAAGAAA
CTTTATTGCCAAATGTTTGAACGATCTGCTTCGACGCACTCCTTCTTTACTCCACCATCTCGTCCTTATT
GAAAACGTGGGTAGCACCAAAACGAATCAAGTCGCTGGAACTGAAGTTACCAATCACGCTGGATGATTTG
CCAGTTGGATTAATCTTGCCTTTCCCCGCATGAATAATATTGATGAATGCATGCGTGAGGGGTATTTCGA
TTTTGGCAATAGCTGCAATTGCCGCGACATCCTCCAACGAGCATAATTCTTCAGAAAAATAGCGATGTTC
CATGTTGTCAGGGCATGCATGATGCACGTTATGAGGTGACGGTGCTAGGCAGTATTCCCTCAAAGTTTCA
TAGTCAGTATCATATTCATCATTGCATTCCTGCAAGAGAGAATTGAGACGCAATCCACACGCTGCGGCAA
CCTTCCGGCGTTCGTGGTCTATTTGCTCTTGGACGTTGCAAACGTAAGTGTTGGATCCCGGTCGGCATCT
ACTCTATTCCTTTGCCCTCGGACGAGTGCTGGGGCGTCGGTTTCCACTATCGGCGAGTACTTCTACACAG
CCATCGGTCCAGACGGCCGCGCTTCTGCGGGCGATTTGTGTACGCCCGACAGTCCCGGCTCCGGATCGGA
CGATTGCGTCGCATCGACCCTGCGCCCAAGCTGCATCATCGAAATTGCCGTCAACCAAGCTCTGATAGAG
TTGGTCAAGACCAATGCGGAGCATATACGCCCGGAGCCGCGGCGATCCTGCAAGCTCCGGATGCCTCCGC
TCGAAGTAGCGCGTCTGCTGCTCCATACAAGCCAACCACGGCCTCCAGAAGAAGATGTTGGCGACCTCGT
ATTGGGAATCCCCGAACATCGCCTCGCTCCAGTCAATGACCGCTGTTATGCGGCCATTGTCCGTCAGGAC
ATTGTTGGAGCCGAAATCCGCGTGCACGAGGTGCCGGACTTCGGGGCAGTCCTCGGCCCAAAGCATCAGC
TCATCGAGAGCCTGCGCGACGGACGCACTGACGGTGTCGTCCATCACAGTTTGCCAGTGATACACATGGG
GATCAGCAATCGCGCATATGAAATCACGCCATGTAGTGTATTGACCGATTCCTTGCGGTCCGAATGGGCC
GAACCCGCTCGTCTGGCTAAGATCGGCCGCAGCGATCGCATCCATGGCCTCCGCGACCGGCTGCAGAACA
GCGGGCAGTTCGGTTTCAGGCAGGTCTTGCAACGTGACACCCTGTGCACGGCGGGAGATGCAATAGGTCA
GGCTCTCGCTGAATTCCCCAATGTCAAGCACTTCCGGAATCGGGAGCGCGGCCGATGCAAAGTGCCGATA
AACATAACGATCTTTGTAGAAACCATCGGCGCAGCTATTTACCCGCAGGACATATCCACGCCCTCCTACA
TCGAAGCTGAAAGCACGAGATTCTTCGCCCTCCGAGAGCTGCATCAGGTCGGAGACGCTGTCGAACTTTT
CGATCAGAAACTTCTCGACAGACGTCGCGGTGAGTTCAGGCTTTTTCATATCGGGGTCGTCCTCTCCAAA
TGAAATGAACTTCCTTATATAGAGGAAGGGTCTTGCGAAGGATAGTGGGATTGTGCGTCATCCCTTACGT
CAGTGGAGATATCACATCAATCCACTTGCTTTGAAGACGTGGTTGGAACGTCTTCTTTTTCCACGATGCT
CCTCGTGGGTGGGGGTCCATCTTTGGGACCACTGTCGGCAGAGGCATCTTGAACGATAGCCTTTCCTTTA
TCGCAATGATGGCATTTGTAGGTGCCACCTTCCTTTTCTACTGTCCTTTTGATGAAGTGACAGATAGCTG
GGCAATGGAATCCGAGGAGGTTTCCCGATATTACCCTTTGTTGAAAAGTCTCAATAGCCCTTTGGTCTTC
TGAGACTGTATCTTTGATATTCTTGGAGTAGACGAGAGTGTCGTGCTCCACCATGTTGACGGATCTCTAG
GACGCGTCGACGCGTCGACGCGTCGACGCGTCGACGCGTCCTAGAAGCTAATTCACTGGCCGTCGTTTTA
CAACGTCGTGACTGGGAAAACCCTGGCGTTACCCAACTTAATCGCCTTGCAGCACATCCCCCTTTCGCCA
GCTGGCGTAATAGCGAAGAGGCCCGCACCGATCGCCCTTCCCAACAGTTGCGCAGCCTGAATG
[44 nt withheld, positions 6924-6967]
C
[141 nt withheld, positions 6969-7109]
CCTTTGACGTTGGAGTCCACGTTCTTT
[37 nt withheld, positions 7137-7173]
ACCCTATCTCGGGCTATTCTTTTGATTTATAAGGGATTTTGCCGATTTCGGAACCACCATCAAACAGGAT
TTTCGCCTGCTGGGGCAAACCAGCGTGGACCGCTTGCTGCAACTCTCTCAGGGCCAGGCGGTGAAGGGCA
ATCAGCTGTTGCCCGTCTCACTGGTGAAAAGAAAAACCACCCCAGTACATTAAAAACGTCCGCAATGTGT
TATTAAGTTGTCTAAGCGTCAATTTGTTTACACCACAATATATCCTGCCACCAGCCAGCCAACAGCTCCC
CGACCGGCAGCTCGGCACAAAATCACCACTCGATACAGGCAGCCCATCAGTCCGGGACGGCGTCAGCGGG
AGAGCCGTTGTAAGGCGGCAGACTTTGCTCATGTTACCGATGCTATTCGGAAGAACGGCAACTAAGCTGC
CGGGTTTGAAACACGGATGATCTCGCGGAGGGTAGCATGTTGATTGTAACGATGACAGAGCGTTGCTGCC
TGTGATCAAATATCATCTCCCTCGCAGAGATCCGAATTATCAGCCTTCTTATTCATTTCTCGCTTAACCG
TGACAGGCTGTCGATCTTGAGAACTATGCCGACATAATAGGAAATCGCTGGATAAAGCCGCTGAGGAAGC
TGAGTGGCGCTATTTCTTTAGAAGTGAACGTTGACGATATCAACTCCCCTATCCATTGCTCACCGAATGG
TACAGGTCGGGGACCCGAAGTTCCGACTGTCGGCCTGATGCATCCCCGGCTGATCGACCCCAGATCTGGG
GCTGAGAAAGCCCAGTAAGGAAACAACTGTAGGTTCGAGTCGCGAGATCCCCCGGAACCAAAGGAAGTAG
GTTAAACCCGCTCCGATCAGGCCGAGCCACGCCAGGCCGAGAACATTGGTTCCTGTAGGCATCGGGATTG
GCGGATCAAACACTAAAGCTACTGGAACGAGCAGAAGTCCTCCGGCCGCCAGTTGCCAGGCGGTAAAGGT
GAGCAGAGGCACGGGAGGTTGCCACTTGCGGGTCAGCACGGTTCCGAACGCCATGGAAACCGCCCCCGCC
AGGCCCGCTGCGACGCCGACAGGATCTAGCGCTGCGTTTGGTGTCAACACCAACAGCGCCACGCCCGCAG
TTCCGCAAATAGCCCCCAGGACCGCCATCAATCGTATCGGGCTACCTAGCAGAGCGGCAGAGATGAACAC
GACCATCAGCGGCTGCACAGCGCCTACCGTCGCCGCGACCCCGCCCGGCAGGCGGTAGACCGAAATAAAC
AACAAGCTCCAGAATAGCGAAATATTAAGTGCGCCGAGGATGAAGATGCGCATCCACCAGATTCCCGTTG
GAATCTGTCGGACGATCATCACGAGCAATAAACCCGCCGGCAACGCCCGCAGCAGCATACCGGCGACCCC
TCGGCCTCGCTGTTCGGGCTCCACGAAAACGCCGGACAGATGCGCCTTGTGAGCGTCCTTGGGGCCGTCC
TCCTGTTTGAAGACCGACAGCCCAATGATCTCGCCGTCGATGTAGGCGCCGAATGCCACGGCATCTCGCA
ACCGTTCAGCGAACGCCTCCATGGGCTTTTTCTCCTCGTGCTCGTAAACGGACCCGAACATCTCTGGAGC
TTTCTTCAGGGCCGACAATCGGATCTCGCGGAAATCCTGCACGTCGGCCGCTCCAAGCCGTCGAATCTGA
GCCTTAATCACAATTGTCAATTTTAATCCTCTGTTTATCGGCAGTTCGTAGAGCGCGCCGTGCGTCCCGA
GCGATACTGAGCGAAGCAAGTGCGTCGAGCAGTGCCCGCTTGTTCCTGAAATGCCAGTAAAGCGCTGGCT
GCTGAACCCCCAGCCGGAACTGACCCCACAAGGCCCTAGCGTTTGCAATGCACCAGGTCATCATTGACCC
AGGCGTGTTCCACCAGGCCGCTGCCTCGCAACTCTTCGCAGGCTTCGCCGACCTGCTCGCGCCACTTCTT
CACGCGGGTGGAATCCGATCCGCACATGAGGCGGAAGGTTTCCAGCTTGAGCGGGTACGGCTCCCGGTGC
GAGCTGAAATAGTCGAACATCCGTCGGGCCGTCGGCGACAGCTTGCGGTACTTCTCCCATATGAATTTCG
TGTAGTGGTCGCCAGCAAACAGCACGACGATTTCCTCGTCGATCAGGACCTGGCAACGGGACGTTTTCTT
GCCACGGTCCAGGACGCGGAAGCGGTGCAGCAGCGACACCGATTCCAGGTGCCCAACGCGGTCGGACGTG
AAGCCCATCGCCGTCGCCTGTAGGCGCGACAGGCATTCCTCGGCCTTCGTGTAATACCGGCCATTGATCG
ACCAGCCCAGGTCCTGGCAAAGCTCGTAGAACGTGAAGGTGATCGGCTCGCCGATAGGGGTGCGCTTCGC
GTACTCCAACACCTGCTGCCACACCAGTTCGTCATCGTCGGCCCGCAGCTCGACGCCGGTGTAGGTGATC
TTCACGTCCTTGTTGACGTGGAAAATGACCTTGTTTTGCAGCGCCTCGCGCGGGATTTTCTTGTTGCGCG
TGGTGAACAGGGCAGAGCGGGCCGTGTCGTTTGGCATCGCTCGCATCGTGTCCGGCCACGGCGCAATATC
GAACAAGGAAAGCTGCATTTCCTTGATCTGCTGCTTCGTGTGTTTCAGCAACGCGGCCTGCTTGGCCTCG
CTGACCTGTTTTGCCAGGTCCTCGCCGGCGGTTTTTCGCTTCTTGGTCGTCATAGTTCCTCGCGTGTCGA
TGGTCATCGACTTCGCCAAACCTGCCGCCTCCTGTTCGAGACGACGCGAACGCTCCACGGCGGCCGATGG
CGCGGGCAGGGCAGGGGGAGCCAGTTGCACGCTGTCGCGCTCGATCTTGGCCGTAGCTTGCTGGACCATC
GAGCCGACGGACTGGAAGGTTTCGCGGGGCGCACGCATGACGGTGCGGCTTGCGATGGTTTCGGCATCCT
CGGCGGAAAACCCCGCGTCGATCAGTTCTTGCCTGTATGCCTTCCGGTCAAACGTCCGATTCATTCACCC
TCCTTGCGGGATTGCCCCGACTCACGCCGGGGCAATGTGCCCTTATTCCTGATTTGACCCGCCTGGTGCC
TTGGTGTCCAGATAATCCACCTTATCGGCAATGAAGTCGGTCCCGTAGACCGTCTGGCCGTCCTTCTCGT
ACTTGGTATTCCGAATCTTGCCCTGCACGAATACCAGCGACCCCTTGCCCAAATACTTGCCGTGGGCCTC
GGCCTGAGAGCCAAAACACTTGATGCGGAAGAAGTCGGTGCGCTCCTGCTTGTCGCCGGCATCGTTGCGC
CACATCTAGGTACTAAAACAATTCATCCAGTAAAATATAATATTTTATTTTCTCCCAATCAGGCTTGATC
CCCAGTAAGTCAAAAAATAGCTCGACATACTGTTCTTCCCCGATATCCTCCCTGATCGACCGGACGCAGA
AGGCAATGTCATACCACTTGTCCGCCCTGCCGCTTCTCCCAAGATCAATAAAGCCACTTACTTTGCCATC
TTTCACAAAGATGTTGCTGTCTCCCAGGTCGCCGTGGGAAAAGACAAGTTCCTCTTCGGGCTTTTCCGTC
TTTAAAAAATCATACAGCTCGCGCGGATCTTTAAATGGAGTGTCTTCTTCCCAGTTTTCGCAATCCACAT
CGGCCAGATCGTTATTCAGTAAGTAATCCAATTCGGCTAAGCGGCTGTCTAAGCTATTCGTATAGGGACA
ATCCGATATGTCGATGGAGTGAAAGAGCCTGATGCACTCCGCATACAGCTCGATAATCTTTTCAGGGCTT
TGTTCATCTTCATACTCTTCCGAGCAAAGGACGCCATCGGCCTCACTCATGAGCAGATTGCTCCAGCCAT
CATGCCGTTCAAAGTGCAGGACCTTTGGAACAGGCAGCTTTCCTTCCAGCCATAGCATCATGTCCTTTTC
CCGTTCCACATCATAGGTGGTCCCTTTATACCGGCTGTCCGTCATTTTTAAATATAGGTTTTCATTTTCT
CCCACCAGCTTATATACCTTAGCAGGAGACATTCCTTCCGTATCTTTTACGCAGCGGTATTTTTCGATCA
GTTTTTTCAATTCCGGTGATATTCTCATTTTAGCCATTTATTATTTCCTTCCTCTTTTCTACAGTATTTA
AAGATACCCCAAGAAGCTAATTATAACAAGACGAACTCCAATTCACTGTTCCTTGCATTCTAAAACCTTA
AATACCAGAAAACAGCTTTTTCAAAGTTGTTTTCAAAGTTGGCGTATAACATAGTATCGACGGAGCCGAT
TTTGAAACCACAATTATGGGTGATGCTGCCAACTTACTGATTTAGTGTATGATGGTGTTTTTGAGGTGCT
CCAGTGGCTTCTGTTTCTATCAGCTGTCCCTCCTGTTCAGCTACTGACGGGGTGGTGCGTAACGGCAAAA
GCACCGCCGGACATCAGCGCTATCTCTGCTCTCACTGCCGTAAAACATGGCAACTGCAGTTCACTTACAC
CGCTTCTCAACCCGGTACGCACCAGAAAATCATTGATATGGCCATGAATGGCGTTGGATGCCGGGCAACA
GCCCGCATTATGGGCGTTGGCCTCAACACGATTTTACGTCACTTAAAAAACTCAGGCCGCAGTCGGTAAC
CTCGCGCATACAGCCGGGCAGTGACGTCATCGTCTGCGCGGAAATGGACGAACAGTGGGGCTATGTCGGG
GCTAAATCGCGCCAGCGCTGGCTGTTTTACGCGTATGACAGTCTCCGGAAGACGGTTGTTGCGCACGTAT
TCGGTGAACGCACTATGGCGACGCTGGGGCGTCTTATGAGCCTGCTGTCACCCTTTGACGTGGTGATATG
GATGACGGATGGCTGGCCGCTGTATGAATCCCGCCTGAAGGGAAAGCTGCACGTAATCAGCAAGCGATAT
ACGCAGCGAATTGAGCGGCATAACCTGAATCTGAGGCAGCACCTGGCACGGCTGGGACGGAAGTCGCTGT
CGTTCTCAAAATCGGTGGAGCTGCATGACAAAGTCATCGGGCATTATCTGAACATAAAACACTATCAATA
AGTTGGAGTCATTACCCAATTATGATAGAATTTACAAGCTATAAGGTTATTGTCCTGGGTTTCAAGCATT
AGTCCATGCAAGTTTTTATGCTTTGCCCATTCTATAGATATATTGATAAGCGCGCTGCCTATGCCTTGCC
CCCTGAAATCCTTACATACGGCGATATCTTCTATATAAAAGATATATTATCTTATCAGTATTGTCAATAT
ATTCAAGGCAATCTGCCTCCTCATCCTCTTCATCCTCTTCGTCTTGGTAGCTTTTTAAATATGGCGCTTC
ATAGAGTAATTCTGTAAAGGTCCAATTCTCGTTTTCATACCTCGGTATAATCTTACCTATCACCTCAAAT
GGTTCGCTGGGTTTATCGCACCCCCGAACACGAGCACGGCACCCGCGACCACTATGCCAAGAATGCCCAA
GGTAAAAATTGCCGGCCCCGCCATGAAGTCCGTGAATGCCCCGACGGCCGAAGTGAAGGGCAGGCCGCCA
CCCAGGCCGCCGCCCTCACTGCCCGGCACCTGGTCGCTGAATGTCGATGCCAGCACCTGCGGCACGTCAA
TGCTTCCGGGCGTCGCGCTCGGGCTGATCGCCCATCCCGTTACTGCCCCGATCCCGGCAATGGCAAGGAC
TGCCAGCGCTGCCATTTTTGGGGTGAGGCCGTTCGCGGCCGAGGGGCGCAGCCCCTGGGGGGATGGGAGG
CCCGCGTTAGCGGGCCGGGAGGGTTCGAGAAGGGGGGGCACCCCCCTTCGGCGTGCGCGGTCACGCGCAC
AGGGCGCAGCCCTGGTTAAAAACAAGGTTTATAAATATTGGTTTAAAAGCAGGTTAAAAGACAGGTTAGC
GGTGGCCGAAAAACGGGCGGAAACCCTTGCAAATGCTGGATTTTCTGCCTGTGGACAGCCCCTCAAATGT
CAATAGGTGCGCCCCTCATCTGTCAGCACTCTGCCCCTCAAGTGTCAAGGATCGCGCCCCTCATCTGTCA
GTAGTCGCGCCCCTCAAGTGTCAATACCGCAGGGCACTTATCCCCAGGCTTGTCCACATCATCTGTGGGA
AACTCGCGTAAAATCAGGCGTTTTCGCCGATTTGCGAGGCTGGCCAGCTCCACGTCGCCGGCCGAAATCG
AGCCTGCCCCTCATCTGTCAACGCCGCGCCGGGTGAGTCGGCCCCTCAAGTGTCAACGTCCGCCCCTCAT
CTGTCAGTGAGGGCCAAGTTTTCCGCGAGGTATCCACAACGCCGGCGGCCGCGGTGTCTCGCACACGGCT
TCGACGGCGTTTCTGGCGCGTTTGCAGGGCCATAGACGGCCGCCAGCCCAGCGGCGAGGGCAACCAGCCC
GGTGAGCGTCGGAAAGGCGC
Features (pLannotate 1.2.2; 30 found; start..end, strand, type, name):
      3..89      -  CDS            traI (fragment): TRAI6_ECOLX - Experimental evidence at protein level: Swiss-Prot protein existence level 1. The initiation process of transfer DNA synthesis requires the interaction of at least three plasmid-specific components (TraH, I, and J) at the transfer origin resulting in the assembly of a specialised nucleoprotein complex - the relaxosome. Site- and strand-specific cleavage at the transfer origin is dependent on TraI and TraJ. From Escherichia coli.
    127..498     -  CDS            traJ: oriT-recognizing protein; traJ
    531..640     -  oriT           oriT: incP origin of transfer
    772..962     +  rep_origin     ori (fragment): high-copy-number ColE1/pMB1/pBR322/pUC origin of replication
   1321..1971    -  CDS            TetR: tetracycline resistance regulatory protein; tetR
   2077..2326    +  CDS            TcR (fragment): tetracycline efflux protein; tetA; confers resistance to tetracycline
   2436..2460    -  misc_feature   RB T-DNA repeat: right border repeat from nopaline C58 T-DNA
   2490..2508    +  misc_feature   MCS (fragment): pUC18/19 multiple cloning site
   2559..2900    +  promoter       CaMV 35S promoter: strong constitutive promoter from cauliflower mosaic virus
   2911..2935    +  protein_bind   attB1: mutant version of attB; recombination site for the Gateway® BP reaction BP Clonase™
   3112..3669    +  CDS            ZHD1 (fragment): ZHD2_ARATH - Also known as HB22, MEE68. Experimental evidence at protein level: Swiss-Prot protein existence level 1. Essential protein. Putative transcription factor. From Arabidopsis thaliana (Mouse-ear cress).
   3677..3701    -  protein_bind   attB2: mutant version of attB; recombination site for the Gateway® BP reaction BP Clonase™
   3730..3819    +  CDS            3xHA: three tandem HA epitope tags
   3853..4105    +  terminator     NOS terminator: nopaline synthase terminator and poly(A) signal
   4534..4786    -  terminator     NOS terminator: nopaline synthase terminator and poly(A) signal
   4810..5238    -  CDS            nos (fragment): DHNO_AGRT7 - Protein inferred from homology: Swiss-Prot protein existence level 3. From Agrobacterium tumefaciens (strain T37).
   5254..6279    -  CDS            HygR: aminoglycoside phosphotransferase from E. coli; aph(4)-Ia; confers resistance to hygromycin
   6289..6633    -  promoter       CaMV 35S promoter: strong constitutive promoter from cauliflower mosaic virus
   6290..6336    -  promoter       minimal CaMV 35S promoter: minimal 35S promoter from cauliflower mosaic virus
   6771..6926    +  CDS            lacZα (fragment) (sequence partly withheld): LacZα fragment of β-galactosidase; lacZ fragment
   6924..7224    +  rep_origin     M13 ori (fragment) (sequence partly withheld): M13 bacteriophage origin of replication; arrow indicates direction of (+) strand synthesis
   7225..7355    +  CDS            lacI (fragment): lac repressor; lacI; The lac repressor binds to the lac operator to inhibit transcription in E. coli. This inhibition can be relieved by adding lactose or isopropyl-β-D-thiogalactopyranoside (IPTG).
   7409..7433    -  misc_feature   LB T-DNA repeat: left border repeat from nopaline C58 T-DNA
   8942..9005    -  CDS            TetR (fragment): tetracycline resistance regulatory protein; tetR
   9029..10177   -  CDS            trfA: trans-acting replication protein that binds to and activates oriV
  10476..11270   -  CDS            KanR: aminoglycoside phosphotransferase; aphA-3; confers resistance to kanamycin
  11462..12229   +  mobile_element IS1: prokaryotic transposable element IS1
  12238..12387   -  CDS            satA (fragment): STA_BACSU - Also known as yyaR. Experimental evidence at protein level: Swiss-Prot protein existence level 1. Involved in resistance to streptothricin, a broad-spectrum antibiotic produced by streptomycetes. Detoxifies streptothricin via acetylation of the beta amino group of the first beta-lysyl moiety of streptothricin. From Bacillus subtilis (strain 168).
  12583..12858   -  CDS            klaC (fragment): KLAC_ECOLX - Also known as telB. Protein predicted: Swiss-Prot protein existence level 4. Belongs to the kla operon, which is associated with cryptic tellurite resistance, and IncW plasmid fertility inhibition. From Escherichia coli.
  12922..13553   -  rep_origin     oriV: incP origin of replication
