[The description below was written by a language model from this plasmid's Addgene catalogue record and pLannotate feature annotations shown in this document.]
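Description:
pGWB14-LYX179 is a plant binary expression vector built on the pGWB14 Gateway-series backbone, designed for Agrobacterium-mediated transient or stable expression of a Nicotiana benthamiana transcription factor. The backbone is of the broad-host-range IncP type: the feature table shows oriV with its trans-acting replication protein trfA, which together allow low-copy maintenance in both E. coli and Agrobacterium, plus oriT and traJ for conjugal mobilisation. Bacterial selection is by kanamycin (an aphA-3 type KanR gene). Several other backbone annotations, such as partial tetracycline resistance genes, an IS1 element and fragments of lacZα, lacI, ColE1 ori and M13 ori, appear to be remnants of the vector's ancestry rather than functional parts.

Between the nopaline-type right and left T-DNA border repeats lie two cassettes. The first is the expression unit: a CaMV 35S promoter drives the insert, Niben101Scf20961g00008.1, which sits between attB1 and attB2 sites and is followed in frame by three tandem HA epitopes and a NOS terminator, giving a C-terminally HA-tagged protein. The record lists Gibson assembly as the cloning method. The automated annotation matches part of the insert to an Arabidopsis zinc-finger homeodomain (ZHD) family protein, which suggests the encoded factor belongs to that family, although the catalogue entry does not name the family. The second cassette, in the opposite orientation, carries a hygromycin phosphotransferase gene under a 35S promoter with a NOS terminator, for selecting transformed plant cells. The HA tag allows the constitutively expressed factor to be detected or immunoprecipitated with anti-HA antibodies, though the record does not specify particular downstream assays.
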