Addgene plasmid #126397: pGWB14-LYX179
Purpose: With a Nicotiana benthamiana transcription factor in PGWB14 backbone, for Agrobacterium mediated transient or stable expression corresponding transcription factor fused with a C-terminal HA tag.
Depositing lab: Silin Zhong. Depositing organization: Chinese University of Hong Kong.
Backbone
  Vector backbone: pGWB14
  Vector type: Plant Expression
  Selectable markers: Hygromycin
Growth in bacteria
  Bacterial resistance: Kanamycin, 50 μg/mL
  Growth temperature: 37°C
  Growth strain: DH5alpha
  Copy number: Low Copy
Gene/Insert
  Gene/Insert name: Niben101Scf20961g00008.1
  Species: Nicotiana benthamiana
  Promoter: CaMV 35S
  Tag / fusion protein: HA (C terminal on insert)
  Cloning method: Gibson Cloning
Terms and licenses: Academic/Nonprofit Terms; Industry Terms: Not Available to Industry
How to cite: pGWB14-LYX179 was a gift from Silin Zhong (Addgene plasmid # 126397 ; http://n2t.net/addgene:126397 ; RRID:Addgene_126397)
