>Addgene plasmid #126397 | pGWB14-LYX179 | depositor partial sequence | sequence record 241671 | Niben101Scf20961g00008.1
ATGGACTTCGAAAATCATCAAGAAGAAGAAGAAACTGAACTACCACCGAGACACGACGACTCACTCGATA
ACTCGAACAAAACTCACCCAACAAAAATGCCGAGTCCTACACCAATGGAACTCGAACCCTTAGCGGTGGT
TCACACGTGGCATAATAATAGACCAAAGTACAAAGAGTGTCTGAAGAACCACGCCGTAACTATCGGCGGC
CACGCCGTAGACGGCTGTGGTGAGTTTATGCCTGCCGGTGAAGATGGCTCACTTGATTCCCTTAAATGTG
CTGCCTGTAACTGCCACCGCAATTTCCACCGTAAAATTACTCAACCACCACCCAACGCCATTGAATCGCT
GCCGTTTGTTAATTACCATTCGCCGTACTACAGAAGCTTACCGCCACCTTGTGGTTATCCACAGTACCAC
GTGGCGCCACAACAAAGACCGTTAGCTTTGCCGTCGACTTCTGGAGGTGGTGTCTACCGTGAAGATCAGG
AGGACATGTCCAACCTCAATAATAGCGGAGGCAGTGGTTCAAAGAAGCGATTTCGGACAAAATTTAGCCA
AGAACAGAAGGAGAAAATGCAAGAATTAGCAGATAAATTGGGGTGGCGGATTCAAAGGGAAGATGAGGAG
TTGGTGCAGCAATTGTGCAACGAAACTGGGGTGAGAAGGCAAGTGTTTAAAGTTTGGATGCATAACAACA
AGAACACTCTTGGTAAGAAACCC
